Addgene plasmid #63422: pFusX4-13
Purpose: Encodes RVD positions 10-12 in TALEN assembly
Depositing lab: Stephen Ekker. Depositing organization: Mayo Foundation for Medical Education and Research. Publication: FusX: A rapid one-step TALE assembly system for genome science. Ma AC, McNulty MS, Tanya PL, Jarryd CM, Martinez-Galvez G, Argue DP, Lee HB, Urban MD, Bullard CE, Blackburn PR, Man TK, Clark KJ, Ekker SC. Hum Gene Ther. 2016 Jun;27(6):451-63. doi: 10.1089/hum.2015.172 PubMed 26854857.
Backbone
  Vector backbone: FusX4
  Backbone size w/o insert (bp): 3008
  Vector type: TALEN
Growth in bacteria
  Bacterial resistance: Spectinomycin, 50 μg/mL
  Growth temperature: 37°C
  Growth strain: DH5alpha
  Copy number: High Copy
Gene/Insert
  Gene/Insert name: NI NG NI (alt name: X4_ATA)
  Species: Synthetic
  Mutation: none
  Cloning method: Restriction Enzyme; 5′ cloning site BsaI (destroyed during cloning); 3′ cloning site BsaI (destroyed during cloning)
  Sequencing primers: 5′ pCR8_F1; 3′ pCR8_R1
Terms and licenses: Academic/Nonprofit Terms; Industry Terms: Not Available to Industry
How to cite: pFusX4-13 was a gift from Stephen Ekker (Addgene plasmid # 63422 ; http://n2t.net/addgene:63422 ; RRID:Addgene_63422)
