[The description below was written by a language model from this plasmid's Addgene catalogue record and the feature table of its GenBank file.]
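Description:
pFusX4-13 is a bacterial library plasmid from the FusX system, a one-step method for assembling TALE repeat arrays for TALENs and related genome-targeting proteins. It is built on the FusX4 backbone (about 3 kb without the insert), is maintained in E. coli at high copy number, and is selected with spectinomycin. The record does not name the origin of replication or other backbone elements. The pCR8-type sequencing primers listed suggest a pCR8-derived backbone, but this is not stated outright.

The insert is a synthetic, pre-assembled trimer of TALE repeats carrying the repeat-variable diresidues NI, NG and NI. Under the standard TALE code these recognise A, T and A, which matches the alternative name X4_ATA. According to the stated purpose, this trimer fills RVD positions 10 to 12 of the final array, so the plasmid is one member of a position-specific library in which each clone supplies a different three-base recognition module. The trimer was cloned through BsaI sites that were destroyed in the process. How the module is later released for assembly is not described in the record. Systems of this kind generally rely on type IIS restriction enzymes and Golden Gate-style ligation to join modules in a fixed order into a receiver vector. The plasmid has no promoter or expression function of its own recorded and serves as a building block rather than an expression construct.

The associated sequence record covers only 332 bp, a partial read rather than the full plasmid, and it carries no annotated features beyond the source entry. It therefore gives no further detail about the backbone or the insert boundaries.
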