LOCUS       Exported 332 bp ds-DNA linear SYN 01-JUN-2021
DEFINITION  Encodes RVD positions 10-12 in TALEN assembly.
ACCESSION   .
VERSION     .
KEYWORDS    pFusX4-13
SOURCE      synthetic DNA construct
  ORGANISM  synthetic DNA construct
REFERENCE   1 (bases 1 to 332)
  AUTHORS   Ma AC, McNulty MS, Tanya PL, Jarryd CM, Martinez-Galvez G, Argue DP,
            Lee HB, Urban MD, Bullard CE, Blackburn PR, Man TK, Clark KJ, Ekker
            SC
  TITLE     FusX: A rapid one-step TALE assembly system for genome science.
  JOURNAL   Hum Gene Ther. 2016 Feb 8.
  PUBMED    26854857
REFERENCE   2 (bases 1 to 332)
  AUTHORS   .
  TITLE     Direct Submission
  JOURNAL   Exported Jun 1, 2021 from SnapGene Server 1.1.58
            http://www.snapgene.com
FEATURES             Location/Qualifiers
     source          1..332
                     /organism="synthetic DNA construct"
                     /mol_type="other DNA"
ORIGIN
        1 agtcttaagc gtctcccctg accccggacc aagtggtggc tatcgccagc aacattggcg
       61 gcaagcaagc gctcgaaacg gtgcagcggc tgttgccggt gctgtgccag gaccatggcc
      121 tgaccccgga ccaagtggtg gctatcgcca gcaacggtgg cggcaagcaa gcgctcgaaa
      181 cggtgcagcg gctgttgccg gtgctgtgcc aggaccatgg cctgaccccg gaccaagtgg
      241 tggctatcgc cagcaacatt ggcggcaagc aagcgctcga aacggtgcag cggctgttgc
      301 cggtgctgtg ccaggaccat ggccgagacg tc
//
