>Addgene plasmid #63422 | pFusX4-13 | depositor partial sequence | sequence record 105363 | FusX4
CGTCTCCCCTGACCCCGGACCAAGTGGTGGCTATCGAGACCGGCGCCGCTACGGGCGCGTCCCATTCGCC
ATTCAGGCTGCGCAACTGTTGGGAAGGGCGATCGGTGCGGGCTCTTCGCTATTACGCCAGCTGGCGAAAG
GGGGATGTGCTGCAAGGCGATTAAGTTGGGAACGCCAGGGTTTTCCCAGTCACGACGTTGTAAAACGACG
GCCAGTGAGCGCGCGTAATCGACTCACTATAGGGCGAATTGGGTACCGGGCCCCCCCTCGAGGTCCTCCA
GCTTTTGTTCCCTTTAGTGAGGGTTAATTGCGCGCTTGGCGTAATCATGGTCATAGCTGTTTCCTGTGTG
AAATTGTTATCCGCTCACAATTCCACACAACATACGAGCCGGAAGCATAAAGTGTAAAGCCTGGGGTGCC
TAATGAGTGAGCTAACTCACATTAATTGCGTTGCGCTCACTGCCCGCTTTCCACCGGTGGTCTCTGGCGG
CAAGCAAGCGCTCGAAACGGTGCAGCGGCTGTTGCCGGTGCTGTGCCAGGACCATGGCCGAGACGTCTAG
ACCAGCCAGGACAGAAATGCCTCGACTTCGCTGCTACCCAAGGTTGCCGGGTGACGCACACCGTGGAAAC
GGATGAAGGCACGAACCCAGTGGACATAAGCCTGTTCGGTTCGTAAGCTGTAATGCAAGTAGCGTATGCG
CTCACGCAACTGGTCCAGAACCTTGACCGAACGCAGCGGTGGTAACGGCGCAGTGGCGGTTTTCATGGCT
TGTTATGACTGTTTTTTTGGGGTACAGTCTATGCCTCGGGCATCCAAGCAGCAAGCGCGTTACGCCGTGG
GTCGATGTTTGATGTTATGGAGCAGCAACGATGTTACGCAGCAGGGCAGTCGCCCTAAAACAAAGTTAAA
CATTATGAGGGAAGCGGTGATCGCCGAAGTATCGACTCAACTATCAGAGGTAGTTGGCGTCATCGAGCGC
CATCTCGAACCGACGTTGCTGGCCGTACATTTGTACGGCTCCGCAGTGGATGGCGGCCTGAAGCCACACA
GTGATATTGATTTGCTGGTTACGGTGACCGTAAGGCTTGATGAAACAACGCGGCGAGCTTTGATCAACGA
CCTTTTGGAAACTTCGGCTTCCCCTGGAGAGAGCGAGATTCTCCGCGCTGTAGAAGTCACCATTGTTGTG
CACGACGACATCATTCCGTGGCGTTATCCAGCTAAGCGCGAACTGCAATTTGGAGAATGGCAGCGCAATG
ACATTCTTGCAGGTATCTTCGAGCCAGCCACGATCGACATTGATCTGGCTATCTTGCTGACAAAAGCAAG
AGAACATAGCGTTGCCTTGGTAGGTCCAGCGGCGGAGGAACTCTTTGATCCGGTTCCTGAACAGGATCTA
TTTGAGGCGCTAAATGAAACCTTAACGCTATGGAACTCGCCGCCCGACTGGGCTGGCGATGAGCGAAATG
TAGTGCTTACGTTGTCCCGCATTTGGTACAGCGCAGTAACCGGCAAAATCGCGCCGAAGGATGTCGCTGC
CGACTGGGCAATGGAGCGCCTGCCGGCCCAGTATCAGCCCGTCATACTTGAAGCTAGACAGGCTTATCTT
GGACAAGAAGAAGATCGCTTGGCCTCGCGCGCAGATCAGTTGGAAGAATTTGTCCACTACGTGAAAGGCG
AGATCACCAAGGTAGTCGGCAAATAACCCTCGAGCCACCCATGACCAAAATCCCTTAACGTGAGTTACGC
GTCGTTCCACTGAGCGTCAGACCCCGTAGAAAAGATCAAAGGATCTTCTTGAGATCCTTTTTTTCTGCGC
GTAATCTGCTGCTTGCAAACAAAAAAACCACCGCTACCAGCGGTGGTTTGTTTGCCGGATCAAGAGCTAC
CAACTCTTTTTCCGAAGGTAACTGGCTTCAGCAGAGCGCAGATACCAAATACTGTCCTTCTAGTGTAGCC
GTAGTTAGGCCACCACTTCAAGAACTCTGTAGCACCGCCTACATACCTCGCTCTGCTAATCCTGTTACCA
GTGGCTGCTGCCAGTGGCGATAAGTCGTGTCTTACCGGGTTGGACTCAAGACGATAGTTACCGGATAAGG
CGCAGCGGTCGGGCTGAACGGGGGGTTCGTGCACACAGCCCAGCTTGGAGCGAACGACCTACACCGAACT
GAGATACCTACAGCGTGAGCATTGAGAAAGCGCCACGCTTCCCGAAGGGAGAAAGGCGGACAGGTATCCG
GTAAGCGGCAGGGTCGGAACAGGAGAGCGCACGAGGGAGCTTCCAGGGGGAAACGCCTGGTATCTTTATA
GTCCTGTCGGGTTTCGCCACCTCTGACTTGAGCGTCGATTTTTGTGATGCTCGTCAGGGGGGCGGAGCCT
ATGGAAAAACGCCAGCAACGCGGCCTTTTTACGGTTCCTGGCCTTTTGCTGGCCTTTTGCTCACATGTTC
TTTCCTGCGTTATCCCCTGATTCTGTGGATAACCGTATTACCGCCTTTGAGTGAGCTGATACCGCTCGCC
GCAGCCGAACGACCGAGCGCAGCGAGTCAGTGAGCGAGGAAGCGGAAGAGCGCCCAATACGCAAACCGCC
TCTCCCCGCGCGTTGGCCGATTCATTAATGCAGCTGGCACGACAGGTTTCCCGACTGGAAAGCGGGCAGT
GAGCGCAACGCAATTAATACGCGTACCGCTAGCCAGGAAGAGTTTGTAGAAACGCAAAAAGGCCATCCGT
CAGGATGGCCTTCTGCTTAGTTTGATGCCTGGCAGTTTATGGCGGGCGTCCTGCCCGCCACCCTCCGGGC
CGTTGCTTCACAACGTTCAAATCCGCTCCCGGCGGATTTGTCCTACTCAGGAGAGCGTTCACCGACAAAC
AACAGATAAAACGAAAGGCCCAGTCTTCCGACTGAGCCTTTCGTTTTATTTGATGCCTGGCAGTTCCCTA
CTCTCGCGTTAACGCTAGCATGGATGTTTTCCCAGTCACGACGTTGTAAAACGACGGCCAGTCTTAAG
