>Addgene plasmid #63422 | pFusX4-13 | addgene partial sequence | sequence record 116087 | pCR8_R1 5'-cgaaccgaacaggcttatgt-3'
GGTGTGCGTCACCCGGCAACCTTGGGTAGCAGCGAAGTCGAGGCATTTCTGTCCTGGCTGGTCTAGACGT
CTCGGCCATGGTCCTGGCACAGCACCGGCAACAGCCGCTGCACCGTTTCGAGCGCTTGCTTGCCGCCAAT
GTTGCTGGCGATAGCCACCACTTGGTCCGGGGTCAGGCCATGGTCCTGGCACAGCACCGGCAACAGCCGC
TGCACCGTTTCGAGCGCTTGCTTGCCGCCACCGTTGCTGGCGATAGCCACCACTTGGTCCGGGGTCAGGC
CATGGTCCTGGCACAGCACCGGCAACAGCCGCTGCACCGTTTCGAGCGCTTGCTTGCCGCCAATGTTGCT
GGCGATAGCCACCACTTGGTCCGGGGTCAGGGGAGACGCTTAAGACTGGCCGTCGTTTTACAACGTCGTG
ACTGGGAAAACATCCATGCTAGCGTTAACGCGAGAGTAGGGAACTGCCAGGCATCAAATAAAACGAAAGG
CTCAGTCGGAAGACTGGGCCTTTCGTTTTATCTGTTGTTTGTCGGTGAACGCTCTCCTGAGTAGGACAAA
TCCGCCGGGAGCGGATTTGAACGTTGTGAAGCAACGGCCCGGAGGGTGGCGGGCAGGACGCCCGCCATAA
ACTGCCAGGCATCAAACTAAGCAGAAGGCCATCCTGACGGATGGCCTTTTTGCGTTTCTACAAACTCTTC
CTGGCTAGCGGTACGCGTATTAATTGCGTTGCGCTCACTGCCCGCTTTCCAGTCGGGAAACCTGTCGTGC
CAGCTGCATTAATGAATCGGCCAACGCGCGGGGAGAGGCGGTTTGCGTATTG
